Addgene plasmid #90735: LIN52 D6.4 gRNA
Purpose: 3rd generation lentiviral gRNA plasmid targeting human LIN52
Depositing lab: Iain Cheeseman. Depositing organization: Whitehead Institute for Biomedical Research. Publication: Large-Scale Analysis of CRISPR/Cas9 Cell-Cycle Knockouts Reveals the Diversity of p53-Dependent Responses to Cell-Cycle Defects. McKinley KL, Cheeseman IM. Dev Cell. 2017 Feb 27;40(4):405-420.e2. doi: 10.1016/j.devcel.2017.01.012. Epub 2017 Feb 16. PubMed 28216383.
Backbone
  Vector backbone: pLenti-sgRNA
  Backbone manufacturer: Eric Lander & David Sabatini labs (Addgene plasmid #71409)
  Backbone size w/o insert (bp): 9151
  Vector type: Lentiviral, CRISPR
  Selectable markers: Puromycin
Growth in bacteria
  Bacterial resistance: Ampicillin, 100 μg/mL
  Growth temperature: 37°C
  Growth strain: NEB Stable
  Copy number: Unknown
Gene/Insert
  Gene/Insert name: LIN52 (Guide Designation D6.4) (alt name: pKMKO series)
  gRNA/shRNA sequence: CACCgTTCTGGCCAAAGATCTGGTG
  Species: H. sapiens (human)
  Promoter: U6
  Cloning method: Restriction Enzyme; 5′ cloning site BsmBI (destroyed during cloning); 3′ cloning site BsmBI (destroyed during cloning)
  Sequencing primers: 5′ hU6-F (5'-GAGGGCCTATTTCCCATGATT-3'); 3′ EF1a-R (5'-CACGGCGACTACTGCACTTA-3')
Terms and licenses: Academic/Nonprofit Terms; Industry Terms: Not Available to Industry
Depositor comments: Please note that gRNA target sequence listed is not strictly the 20nt spacer sequence, but also contains the 5' BsmBI overhang. For more information about knockout human cell lines generated using this plasmid, please see http://cellcycleknockouts.wi.mit.edu/ .
How to cite: LIN52 D6.4 gRNA was a gift from Iain Cheeseman (Addgene plasmid # 90735 ; http://n2t.net/addgene:90735 ; RRID:Addgene_90735)
