[The description below was written by a language model from this plasmid's Addgene catalogue record and pLannotate feature annotations shown in this document.]
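Description:
LIN52 D6.4 gRNA is a third-generation lentiviral CRISPR guide plasmid built on the pLenti-sgRNA backbone and designed to express a single guide RNA against human LIN52. It is propagated in E. coli through a high-copy ColE1/pUC-type origin with ampicillin selection (AmpR), and it also carries an f1 origin and residual lac and phage promoter elements from the cloning backbone. The catalogue lists the backbone without insert as 9,151 bp. The sequenced record is 7,302 nt, a difference that would fit loss of a stuffer fragment during BsmBI cloning, though the record does not explain it.

The viral cassette has a chimeric RSV promoter-driven truncated HIV-1 5' LTR, which makes genomic RNA production Tat-independent. This is followed by the Ψ packaging signal with a partial gag sequence, the RRE for Rev-dependent nuclear export, a cPPT/CTS, a WPRE and a self-inactivating ΔU3 3' LTR with a downstream SV40 poly(A) signal. Within this frame, a human U6 RNA polymerase III promoter drives the LIN52-targeting spacer fused to the Streptococcus pyogenes guide scaffold (annotated as a tracrRNA fragment). The spacer was inserted between BsmBI sites that were destroyed in cloning. A separate EF-1α core promoter expresses puromycin N-acetyltransferase, allowing selection of transduced mammalian cells.

No Cas9 is encoded, so the nuclease must be supplied separately, for example by a Cas9-expressing cell line. The plasmid belongs to a guide series used in a large-scale analysis of cell-cycle gene knockouts in human cells, and here it serves to disrupt LIN52.
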