Features (pLannotate 1.2.2; 28 found; start..end, strand, type, name):
      1..26      +  rep_origin     RSF ori (fragment): Plasmids containing the RSF 1030 origin of replication can be propagated in E. coli cells that contain additional plasmids with compatible origins.
     28..120     +  CDS            lacI (fragment): lac repressor; lacI; The lac repressor binds to the lac operator to inhibit transcription in E. coli. This inhibition can be relieved by adding lactose or isopropyl-β-D-thiogalactopyranoside (IPTG).
    133..154     +  protein_bind   CAP binding site: CAP binding activates transcription in the presence of cAMP. E. coli catabolite activator protein
    169..199     +  promoter       lac promoter: promoter for the E. coli lac operon
    207..223     +  protein_bind   lac operator: The lac repressor binds to the lac operator to inhibit transcription in E. coli. This inhibition can be relieved by adding lactose or isopropyl-β-D-thiogalactopyranoside (IPTG). lac repressor encoded by lacI
    268..286     +  promoter       T3 promoter: promoter for bacteriophage T3 RNA polymerase
    314..540     +  promoter       RSV promoter: Rous sarcoma virus enhancer/promoter
    541..721     +  LTR            5' LTR (truncated): truncated 5' long terminal repeat (LTR) from HIV-1
    768..893     +  misc_feature   HIV-1 Ψ: packaging signal of human immunodeficiency virus type 1
    877..1240    +  CDS            HIV-1 gag (fragment): gag protein from human immunodeficiency virus 1; gag
   1386..1619    +  misc_feature   RRE: The Rev response element (RRE) of HIV-1 allows for Rev-dependent mRNA export from the nucleus to the cytoplasm.
   1996..2022    +  CDS            Rev (fragment): human immunodeficiency virus 1 (HIV-1) Rev protein; rev; enhances nuclear export of unspliced and incompletely spliced viral mRNAs
   2026..2266    +  promoter       U6 promoter: RNA polymerase III promoter for human U6 snRNA
   2314..2381    +  misc_RNA       tracrRNA (fragment): trans-activating CRISPR RNA for the Streptococcus pyogenes CRISPR/Cas9 system
   2430..2547    +  misc_feature   cPPT/CTS: central polypurine tract and central termination sequence of HIV-1
   2616..2827    +  promoter       EF-1α core promoter: core promoter for human elongation factor EF-1α
   2853..3452    +  CDS            PuroR (fragment): puromycin N-acetyltransferase; pac from Streptomyces; confers resistance to puromycin
   3468..4056    +  misc_feature   WPRE: woodchuck hepatitis virus posttranscriptional regulatory element
   4107..4126    +  misc_feature   cPPT/CTS (fragment): central polypurine tract and central termination sequence of HIV-1
   4128..4361    +  LTR            3' LTR (ΔU3): self-inactivating 3' long terminal repeat (LTR) from HIV-1
   4439..4560    +  polyA_signal   SV40 poly(A) signal: SV40 polyadenylation signal
   4600..4735    +  rep_origin     SV40 ori: SV40 origin of replication
   4756..4774    -  promoter       T7 promoter: promoter for bacteriophage T7 RNA polymerase
   4782..4937    +  CDS            lacZα (fragment): LacZα fragment of β-galactosidase; lacZ fragment
   4942..5370    +  rep_origin     f1 ori (sequence partly withheld): f1 bacteriophage origin of replication; arrow indicates direction of (+) strand synthesis
   5423..5527    +  promoter       AmpR promoter: bla
   5528..6388    +  CDS            AmpR: β-lactamase; bla; confers resistance to ampicillin, carbenicillin, and related antibiotics
   6559..7147    +  rep_origin     ori: high-copy-number ColE1/pMB1/pBR322/pUC origin of replication
>Addgene plasmid #90735 | LIN52 D6.4 gRNA | addgene full sequence | sequence record 183620 | Addgene NGS Result
CGAGTCAGTGAGCGAGGAAGCGGAAGAGCGCCCAATACGCAAACCGCCTCTCCCCGCGCGTTGGCCGATT
CATTAATGCAGCTGGCACGACAGGTTTCCCGACTGGAAAGCGGGCAGTGAGCGCAACGCAATTAATGTGA
GTTAGCTCACTCATTAGGCACCCCAGGCTTTACACTTTATGCTTCCGGCTCGTATGTTGTGTGGAATTGT
GAGCGGATAACAATTTCACACAGGAAACAGCTATGACCATGATTACGCCAAGCGCGCAATTAACCCTCAC
TAAAGGGAACAAAAGCTGGAGCTGCAAGCTTAATGTAGTCTTATGCAATACTCTTGTAGTCTTGCAACAT
GGTAACGATGAGTTAGCAACATGCCTTACAAGGAGAGAAAAAGCACCGTGCATGCCGATTGGTGGAAGTA
AGGTGGTACGATCGTGCCTTATTAGGAAGGCAACAGACGGGTCTGACATGGATTGGACGAACCACTGAAT
TGCCGCATTGCAGAGATATTGTATTTAAGTGCCTAGCTCGATACATAAACGGGTCTCTCTGGTTAGACCA
GATCTGAGCCTGGGAGCTCTCTGGCTAACTAGGGAACCCACTGCTTAAGCCTCAATAAAGCTTGCCTTGA
GTGCTTCAAGTAGTGTGTGCCCGTCTGTTGTGTGACTCTGGTAACTAGAGATCCCTCAGACCCTTTTAGT
CAGTGTGGAAAATCTCTAGCAGTGGCGCCCGAACAGGGACTTGAAAGCGAAAGGGAAACCAGAGGAGCTC
TCTCGACGCAGGACTCGGCTTGCTGAAGCGCGCACGGCAAGAGGCGAGGGGCGGCGACTGGTGAGTACGC
CAAAAATTTTGACTAGCGGAGGCTAGAAGGAGAGAGATGGGTGCGAGAGCGTCAGTATTAAGCGGGGGAG
AATTAGATCGCGATGGGAAAAAATTCGGTTAAGGCCAGGGGGAAAGAAAAAATATAAATTAAAACATATA
GTATGGGCAAGCAGGGAGCTAGAACGATTCGCAGTTAATCCTGGCCTGTTAGAAACATCAGAAGGCTGTA
GACAAATACTGGGACAGCTACAACCATCCCTTCAGACAGGATCAGAAGAACTTAGATCATTATATAATAC
AGTAGCAACCCTCTATTGTGTGCATCAAAGGATAGAGATAAAAGACACCAAGGAAGCTTTAGACAAGATA
GAGGAAGAGCAAAACAAAAGTAAGACCACCGCACAGCAAGCGGCCGCTGATCTTCAGACCTGGAGGAGGA
GATATGAGGGACAATTGGAGAAGTGAATTATATAAATATAAAGTAGTAAAAATTGAACCATTAGGAGTAG
CACCCACCAAGGCAAAGAGAAGAGTGGTGCAGAGAGAAAAAAGAGCAGTGGGAATAGGAGCTTTGTTCCT
TGGGTTCTTGGGAGCAGCAGGAAGCACTATGGGCGCAGCGTCAATGACGCTGACGGTACAGGCCAGACAA
TTATTGTCTGGTATAGTGCAGCAGCAGAACAATTTGCTGAGGGCTATTGAGGCGCAACAGCATCTGTTGC
AACTCACAGTCTGGGGCATCAAGCAGCTCCAGGCAAGAATCCTGGCTGTGGAAAGATACCTAAAGGATCA
ACAGCTCCTGGGGATTTGGGGTTGCTCTGGAAAACTCATTTGCACCACTGCTGTGCCTTGGAATGCTAGT
TGGAGTAATAAATCTCTGGAACAGATTTGGAATCACACGACCTGGATGGAGTGGGACAGAGAAATTAACA
ATTACACAAGCTTAATACACTCCTTAATTGAAGAATCGCAAAACCAGCAAGAAAAGAATGAACAAGAATT
ATTGGAATTAGATAAATGGGCAAGTTTGTGGAATTGGTTTAACATAACAAATTGGCTGTGGTATATAAAA
TTATTCATAATGATAGTAGGAGGCTTGGTAGGTTTAAGAATAGTTTTTGCTGTACTTTCTATAGTGAATA
GAGTTAGGCAGGGATATTCACCATTATCGTTTCAGACCCACCTCCCAACCCCGAGGGGACCCAGAGAGGG
CCTATTTCCCATGATTCCTTCATATTTGCATATACGATACAAGGCTGTTAGAGAGATAATTAGAATTAAT
TTGACTGTAAACACAAAGATATTAGTACAAAATACGTGACGTAGAAAGTAATAATTTCTTGGGTAGTTTG
CAGTTTTAAAATTATGTTTTAAAATGGACTATCATATGCTTACCGTAACTTGAAAGTATTTCGATTTCTT
GGCTTTATATATCTTGTGGAAAGGACGAAACACCGTTCTGGCCAAAGATCTGGTGGTTTAAGAGCTATGC
TGGAAACAGCATAGCAAGTTTAAATAAGGCTAGTCCGTTATCAACTTGAAAAAGTGGCACCGAGTCGGTG
CTTTTTTTGAATTCTAGATCTTGAGACAAATGGCAGTATTCATCCACAATTTTAAAAGAAAAGGGGGGAT
TGGGGGGTACAGTGCAGGGGAAAGAATAGTAGACATAATAGCAACAGACATACAAACTAAAGAATTACAA
AAACAAATTACAAAAATTCAAAATTTTCGGGTTTATTACAGGGACAGCAGAGATCCACTTTGGCGCCGGC
TCGAGTGGCTCCGGTGCCCGTCAGTGGGCAGAGCGCACATCGCCCACAGTCCCCGAGAAGTTGGGGGGAG
GGGTCGGCAATTGAACCGGTGCCTAGAGAAGGTGGCGCGGGGTAAACTGGGAAAGTGATGTCGTGTACTG
GCTCCGCCTTTTTCCCGAGGGTGGGGGAGAACCGTATATAAGTGCAGTAGTCGCCGTGAACGTTCTTTTT
CGCAACGGGTTTGCCGCCAGAACACAGGTGTCGTGACGCGGGATCCGCCACCATGACCGAGTACAAGCCC
ACGGTGCGCCTCGCCACCCGCGACGACGTCCCCAGGGCCGTACGCACCCTCGCCGCCGCGTTCGCCGACT
ACCCCGCCACGCGCCACACCGTCGATCCGGACCGCCACATCGAGCGGGTCACCGAGCTGCAAGAACTCTT
CCTCACGCGCGTCGGGCTCGACATCGGCAAGGTGTGGGTCGCGGACGACGGCGCCGCGGTGGCGGTCTGG
ACCACGCCGGAGAGCGTCGAAGCGGGGGCGGTGTTCGCCGAGATCGGCCCGCGCATGGCCGAGTTGAGCG
GTTCCCGGCTGGCCGCGCAGCAACAGATGGAAGGCCTCCTGGCGCCGCACCGGCCCAAGGAGCCCGCGTG
GTTCCTGGCCACCGTCGGAGTCTCGCCCGACCACCAGGGCAAGGGTCTGGGCAGCGCCGTCGTGCTCCCC
GGAGTGGAGGCGGCCGAGCGCGCCGGGGTGCCCGCCTTCCTGGAGACCTCCGCGCCCCGCAACCTCCCCT
TCTACGAGCGGCTCGGCTTCACCGTCACCGCCGACGTCGAGGTGCCCGAAGGACCGCGCACCTGGTGCAT
GACCCGCAAGCCCGGTGCCTGAACGCGTTAAGTCGACAATCAACCTCTGGATTACAAAATTTGTGAAAGA
TTGACTGGTATTCTTAACTATGTTGCTCCTTTTACGCTATGTGGATACGCTGCTTTAATGCCTTTGTATC
ATGCTATTGCTTCCCGTATGGCTTTCATTTTCTCCTCCTTGTATAAATCCTGGTTGCTGTCTCTTTATGA
GGAGTTGTGGCCCGTTGTCAGGCAACGTGGCGTGGTGTGCACTGTGTTTGCTGACGCAACCCCCACTGGT
TGGGGCATTGCCACCACCTGTCAGCTCCTTTCCGGGACTTTCGCTTTCCCCCTCCCTATTGCCACGGCGG
AACTCATCGCCGCCTGCCTTGCCCGCTGCTGGACAGGGGCTCGGCTGTTGGGCACTGACAATTCCGTGGT
GTTGTCGGGGAAATCATCGTCCTTTCCTTGGCTGCTCGCCTGTGTTGCCACCTGGATTCTGCGCGGGACG
TCCTTCTGCTACGTCCCTTCGGCCCTCAATCCAGCGGACCTTCCTTCCCGCGGCCTGCTGCCGGCTCTGC
GGCCTCTTCCGCGTCTTCGCCTTCGCCCTCAGACGAGTCGGATCTCCCTTTGGGCCGCCTCCCCGCGTCG
ACTTTAAGACCAATGACTTACAAGGCAGCTGTAGATCTTAGCCACTTTTTAAAAGAAAAGGGGGGACTGG
AAGGGCTAATTCACTCCCAACGAAGACAAGATCTGCTTTTTGCTTGTACTGGGTCTCTCTGGTTAGACCA
GATCTGAGCCTGGGAGCTCTCTGGCTAACTAGGGAACCCACTGCTTAAGCCTCAATAAAGCTTGCCTTGA
GTGCTTCAAGTAGTGTGTGCCCGTCTGTTGTGTGACTCTGGTAACTAGAGATCCCTCAGACCCTTTTAGT
CAGTGTGGAAAATCTCTAGCAGTACGTATAGTAGTTCATGTCATCTTATTATTCAGTATTTATAACTTGC
AAAGAAATGAATATCAGAGAGTGAGAGGAACTTGTTTATTGCAGCTTATAATGGTTACAAATAAAGCAAT
AGCATCACAAATTTCACAAATAAAGCATTTTTTTCACTGCATTCTAGTTGTGGTTTGTCCAAACTCATCA
ATGTATCTTATCATGTCTGGCTCTAGCTATCCCGCCCCTAACTCCGCCCATCCCGCCCCTAACTCCGCCC
AGTTCCGCCCATTCTCCGCCCCATGGCTGACTAATTTTTTTTATTTATGCAGAGGCCGAGGCCGCCTCGG
CCTCTGAGCTATTCCAGAAGTAGTGAGGAGGCTTTTTTGGAGGCCTAGGGACGTACCCAATTCGCCCTAT
AGTGAGTCGTATTACGCGCGCTCACTGGCCGTCGTTTTACAACGTCGTGACTGGGAAAACCCTGGCGTTA
CCCAACTTAATCGCCTTGCAGCACATCCCCCTTTCGCCAGCTGGCGTAATAGCGAAGAGGCCCGCACCGA
TCGCCCTTCCCAACAGTTGCGCAGCCTGAATGGCGAATGGG
[124 nt withheld, positions 4942-5065]
C
[91 nt withheld, positions 5067-5157]
A
[49 nt withheld, positions 5159-5207]
CCTTTGACGTTGGAGTCCACGTTCTTT
[37 nt withheld, positions 5235-5271]
ACCCTATCTCGGTCTATTCTTTTGATTTATAAGGGATTTTGCCGATTTCGGCCTATTGGTTAAAAAATGA
GCTGATTTAACAAAAATTTAACGCGAATTTTAACAAAATATTAACGCTTACAATTTAGGTGGCACTTTTC
GGGGAAATGTGCGCGGAACCCCTATTTGTTTATTTTTCTAAATACATTCAAATATGTATCCGCTCATGAG
ACAATAACCCTGATAAATGCTTCAATAATATTGAAAAAGGAAGAGTATGAGTATTCAACATTTCCGTGTC
GCCCTTATTCCCTTTTTTGCGGCATTTTGCCTTCCTGTTTTTGCTCACCCAGAAACGCTGGTGAAAGTAA
AAGATGCTGAAGATCAGTTGGGTGCACGAGTGGGTTACATCGAACTGGATCTCAACAGCGGTAAGATCCT
TGAGAGTTTTCGCCCCGAAGAACGTTTTCCAATGATGAGCACTTTTAAAGTTCTGCTATGTGGCGCGGTA
TTATCCCGTATTGACGCCGGGCAAGAGCAACTCGGTCGCCGCATACACTATTCTCAGAATGACTTGGTTG
AGTACTCACCAGTCACAGAAAAGCATCTTACGGATGGCATGACAGTAAGAGAATTATGCAGTGCTGCCAT
AACCATGAGTGATAACACTGCGGCCAACTTACTTCTGACAACGATCGGAGGACCGAAGGAGCTAACCGCT
TTTTTGCACAACATGGGGGATCATGTAACTCGCCTTGATCGTTGGGAACCGGAGCTGAATGAAGCCATAC
CAAACGACGAGCGTGACACCACGATGCCTGTAGCAATGGCAACAACGTTGCGCAAACTATTAACTGGCGA
ACTACTTACTCTAGCTTCCCGGCAACAATTAATAGACTGGATGGAGGCGGATAAAGTTGCAGGACCACTT
CTGCGCTCGGCCCTTCCGGCTGGCTGGTTTATTGCTGATAAATCTGGAGCCGGTGAGCGTGGGTCTCGCG
GTATCATTGCAGCACTGGGGCCAGATGGTAAGCCCTCCCGTATCGTAGTTATCTACACGACGGGGAGTCA
GGCAACTATGGATGAACGAAATAGACAGATCGCTGAGATAGGTGCCTCACTGATTAAGCATTGGTAACTG
TCAGACCAAGTTTACTCATATATACTTTAGATTGATTTAAAACTTCATTTTTAATTTAAAAGGATCTAGG
TGAAGATCCTTTTTGATAATCTCATGACCAAAATCCCTTAACGTGAGTTTTCGTTCCACTGAGCGTCAGA
CCCCGTAGAAAAGATCAAAGGATCTTCTTGAGATCCTTTTTTTCTGCGCGTAATCTGCTGCTTGCAAACA
AAAAAACCACCGCTACCAGCGGTGGTTTGTTTGCCGGATCAAGAGCTACCAACTCTTTTTCCGAAGGTAA
CTGGCTTCAGCAGAGCGCAGATACCAAATACTGTTCTTCTAGTGTAGCCGTAGTTAGGCCACCACTTCAA
GAACTCTGTAGCACCGCCTACATACCTCGCTCTGCTAATCCTGTTACCAGTGGCTGCTGCCAGTGGCGAT
AAGTCGTGTCTTACCGGGTTGGACTCAAGACGATAGTTACCGGATAAGGCGCAGCGGTCGGGCTGAACGG
GGGGTTCGTGCACACAGCCCAGCTTGGAGCGAACGACCTACACCGAACTGAGATACCTACAGCGTGAGCT
ATGAGAAAGCGCCACGCTTCCCGAAGGGAGAAAGGCGGACAGGTATCCGGTAAGCGGCAGGGTCGGAACA
GGAGAGCGCACGAGGGAGCTTCCAGGGGGAAACGCCTGGTATCTTTATAGTCCTGTCGGGTTTCGCCACC
TCTGACTTGAGCGTCGATTTTTGTGATGCTCGTCAGGGGGGCGGAGCCTATGGAAAAACGCCAGCAACGC
GGCCTTTTTACGGTTCCTGGCCTTTTGCTGGCCTTTTGCTCACATGTTCTTTCCTGCGTTATCCCCTGAT
TCTGTGGATAACCGTATTACCGCCTTTGAGTGAGCTGATACCGCTCGCCGCAGCCGAACGACCGAGCGCA
G
